>Addgene plasmid #138297 | pMtb ATR | addgene full sequence | sequence record 292609 | Addgene NGS Result
TAATACGACTCACTATAGGGGAATTGTGAGCGGATAACAATTCCCCTCTAGAAATAATTTTGTTTAACTT
TAAGAAGGAGATATACCATGGGCAGCAGCCATCATCATCATCATCACAGCAGCGGCCTGGTGCCGCGCGG
CAGCCATATGGCAGTCCACCTGACCCGCATCTATACCCGAACCGGCGATGACGGAACGACGGGATTGAGC
GATATGTCCCGTGTCGCCAAAACCGACGCCCGACTGGTGGCATACGCGGATTGCGACGAGGCCAACGCCG
CGATCGGGGCCGCCCTGGCGCTGGGCCACCCGGACACTCAAATCACGGATGTGCTGCGGCAGATCCAGAA
CGACTTGTTCGATGCCGGTGCGGATCTGTCGACTCCGATAGTGGAAAACCCGAAGCACCCTCCGCTGCGA
ATCGCACAGTCCTATATCGATCGGCTCGAAGGGTGGTGCGACGCATACAACGCGGGCCTGCCTGCACTAA
AATCCTTTGTACTACCTGGTGGTTCACCGCTGTCGGCGCTGTTGCACGTCGCTCGCACCGTCGTTCGCCG
GGCCGAGCGATCCGCGTGGGCCGCGGTCGACGCTCACCCGGAAGGCGTCAGCGTACTGCCGGCGAAATAC
CTGAATCGTCTGTCGGATCTGCTGTTCATCCTGTCGCGGGTAGCCAATCCCGACGGTGACGTGCTGTGGC
GGCCCGGTGGTGATAGGACGGCGAGCTAAGCTAGCCAGATATGCAGCCATGAAGGAGGGGAATCAAGAGA
AAATATACAAGAAAAATGACCCATCGGCCGAGTCTGAGGGACTCTGACTACCACCACCACCACTGAGATC
CGGCTGCTAACAAAGCCCGAAAGGAAGCTGAGTTGGCTGCTGCCACCGCTGAGCAATAACTAGCATAACC
CCTTGGGGCCTCTAAACGGGTCTTGAGGGGTTTTTTGCTGAAAGGAGGAACTATATCCGGATTGGCGAAT
GGG
[124 nt withheld, positions 984-1107]
C
[91 nt withheld, positions 1109-1199]
A
[49 nt withheld, positions 1201-1249]
CCTTTGACGTTGGAGTCCACGTTCTTT
[37 nt withheld, positions 1277-1313]
ACCCTATCTCGGTCTATTCTTTTGATTTATAAGGGATTTTGCCGATTTCGGCCTATTGGTTAAAAAATGA
GCTGATTTAACAAAAATTTAACGCGAATTTTAACAAAATATTAACGCTTACAATTTAGGTGGCACTTTTC
GGGGAAATGTGCGCGGAACCCCTATTTGTTTATTTTTCTAAATACATTCAAATATGTATCCGCTCATGAA
TTAATTCTTAGAAAAACTCATCGAGCATCAAATGAAACTGCAATTTATTCATATCAGGATTATCAATACC
ATATTTTTGAAAAAGCCGTTTCTGTAATGAAGGAGAAAACTCACCGAGGCAGTTCCATAGGATGGCAAGA
TCCTGGTATCGGTCTGCGATTCCGACTCGTCCAACATCAATACAACCTATTAATTTCCCCTCGTCAAAAA
TAAGGTTATCAAGTGAGAAATCACCATGAGTGACGACTGAATCCGGTGAGAATGGCAAAAGTTTATGCAT
TTCTTTCCAGACTTGTTCAACAGGCCAGCCATTACGCTCGTCATCAAAATCACTCGCATCAACCAAACCG
TTATTCATTCGTGATTGCGCCTGAGCGAGACGAAATACGCGATCGCTGTTAAAAGGACAATTACAAACAG
GAATCGAATGCAACCGGCGCAGGAACACTGCCAGCGCATCAACAATATTTTCACCTGAATCAGGATATTC
TTCTAATACCTGGAATGCTGTTTTCCCGGGGATCGCAGTGGTGAGTAACCATGCATCATCAGGAGTACGG
ATAAAATGCTTGATGGTCGGAAGAGGCATAAATTCCGTCAGCCAGTTTAGTCTGACCATCTCATCTGTAA
CATCATTGGCAACGCTACCTTTGCCATGTTTCAGAAACAACTCTGGCGCATCGGGCTTCCCATACAATCG
ATAGATTGTCGCACCTGATTGCCCGACATTATCGCGAGCCCATTTATACCCATATAAATCAGCATCCATG
TTGGAATTTAATCGCGGCCTAGAGCAAGACGTTTCCCGTTGAATATGGCTCATAACACCCCTTGTATTAC
TGTTTATGTAAGCAGACAGTTTTATTGTTCATGACCAAAATCCCTTAACGTGAGTTTTCGTTCCACTGAG
CGTCAGACCCCGTAGAAAAGATCAAAGGATCTTCTTGAGATCCTTTTTTTCTGCGCGTAATCTGCTGCTT
GCAAACAAAAAAACCACCGCTACCAGCGGTGGTTTGTTTGCCGGATCAAGAGCTACCAACTCTTTTTCCG
AAGGTAACTGGCTTCAGCAGAGCGCAGATACCAAATACTGTCCTTCTAGTGTAGCCGTAGTTAGGCCACC
ACTTCAAGAACTCTGTAGCACCGCCTACATACCTCGCTCTGCTAATCCTGTTACCAGTGGCTGCTGCCAG
TGGCGATAAGTCGTGTCTTACCGGGTTGGACTCAAGACGATAGTTACCGGATAAGGCGCAGCGGTCGGGC
TGAACGGGGGGTTCGTGCACACAGCCCAGCTTGGAGCGAACGACCTACACCGAACTGAGATACCTACAGC
GTGAGCTATGAGAAAGCGCCACGCTTCCCGAAGGGAGAAAGGCGGACAGGTATCCGGTAAGCGGCAGGGT
CGGAACAGGAGAGCGCACGAGGGAGCTTCCAGGGGGAAACGCCTGGTATCTTTATAGTCCTGTCGGGTTT
CGCCACCTCTGACTTGAGCGTCGATTTTTGTGATGCTCGTCAGGGGGGCGGAGCCTATGGAAAAACGCCA
GCAACGCGGCCTTTTTACGGTTCCTGGCCTTTTGCTGGCCTTTTGCTCACATGTTCTTTCCTGCGTTATC
CCCTGATTCTGTGGATAACCGTATTACCGCCTTTGAGTGAGCTGATACCGCTCGCCGCAGCCGAACGACC
GAGCGCAGCGAGTCAGTGAGCGAGGAAGCGGAAGAGCGCCTGATGCGGTATTTTCTCCTTACGCATCTGT
GCGGTATTTCACACCGCAATGGTGCACTCTCAGTACAATCTGCTCTGATGCCGCATAGTTAAGCCAGTAT
ACACTCCGCTATCGCTACGTGACTGGGTCATGGCTGCGCCCCGACACCCGCCAACACCCGCTGACGCGCC
CTGACGGGCTTGTCTGCTCCCGGCATCCGCTTACAGACAAGCTGTGACCGTCTCCGGGAGCTGCATGTGT
CAGAGGTTTTCACCGTCATCACCGAAACGCGCGAGGCAGCTGCGGTAAAGCTCATCAGCGTGGTCGTGAA
GCGATTCACAGATGTCTGCCTGTTCATCCGCGTCCAGCTCGTTGAGTTTCTCCAGAAGCGTTAATGTCTG
GCTTCTGATAAAGCGGGCCATGTTAAGGGCGGTTTTTTCCTGTTTGGTCACTGATGCCTCCGTGTAAGGG
GGATTTCTGTTCATGGGGGTAATGATACCGATGAAACGAGAGAGGATGCTCACGATACGGGTTACTGATG
ATGAACATGCCCGGTTACTGGAACGTTGTGAGGGTAAACAACTGGCGGTATGGATGCGGCGGGACCAGAG
AAAAATCACTCAGGGTCAATGCCAGCGCTTCGTTAATACAGATGTAGGTGTTCCACAGGGTAGCCAGCAG
CATCCTGCGATGCAGATCCGGAACATAATGGTGCAGGGCGCTGACTTCCGCGTTTCCAGACTTTACGAAA
CACGGAAACCGAAGACCATTCATGTTGTTGCTCAGGTCGCAGACGTTTTGCAGCAGCAGTCGCTTCACGT
TCGCTCGCGTATCGGTGATTCATTCTGCTAACCAGTAAGGCAACCCCGCCAGCCTAGCCGGGTCCTCAAC
GACAGGAGCACGATCATGCGCACCCGTGGGGCCGCCATGCCGGCGATAATGGCCTGCTTCTCGCCGAAAC
GTTTGGTGGCGGGACCAGTGACGAAGGCTTGAGCGAGGGCGTGCAAGATTCCGAATACCGCAAGCGACAG
GCCGATCATCGTCGCGCTCCAGCGAAAGCGGTCCTCGCCGAAAATGACCCAGAGCGCTGCCGGCACCTGT
CCTACGAGTTGCATGATAAAGAAGACAGTCATAAGTGCGGCGACGATAGTCATGCCCCGCGCCCACCGGA
AGGAGCTGACTGGGTTGAAGGCTCTCAAGGGCATCGGTCGAGATCCCGGTGCCTAATGAGTGAGCTAACT
TACATTAATTGCGTTGCGCTCACTGCCCGCTTTCCAGTCGGGAAACCTGTCGTGCCAGCTGCATTAATGA
ATCGGCCAACGCGCGGGGAGAGGCGGTTTGCGTATTGGGCGCCAGGGTGGTTTTTCTTTTCACCAGTGAG
ACGGGCAACAGCTGATTGCCCTTCACCGCCTGGCCCTGAGAGAGTTGCAGCAAGCGGTCCACGCTGGTTT
GCCCCAGCAGGCGAAAATCCTGTTTGATGGTGGTTAACGGCGGGATATAACATGAGCTGTCTTCGGTATC
GTCGTATCCCACTACCGAGATATCCGCACCAACGCGCAGCCCGGACTCGGTAATGGCGCGCATTGCGCCC
AGCGCCATCTGATCGTTGGCAACCAGCATCGCAGTGGGAACGATGCCCTCATTCAGCATTTGCATGGTTT
GTTGAAAACCGGACATGGCACTCCAGTCGCCTTCCCGTTCCGCTATCGGCTGAATTTGATTGCGAGTGAG
ATATTTATGCCAGCCAGCCAGACGCAGACGCGCCGAGACAGAACTTAATGGGCCCGCTAACAGCGCGATT
TGCTGGTGACCCAATGCGACCAGATGCTCCACGCCCAGTCGCGTACCGTCTTCATGGGAGAAAATAATAC
TGTTGATGGGTGTCTGGTCAGAGACATCAAGAAATAACGCCGGAACATTAGTGCAGGCAGCTTCCACAGC
AATGGCATCCTGGTCATCCAGCGGATAGTTAATGATCAGCCCACTGACGCGTTGCGCGAGAAGATTGTGC
ACCGCCGCTTTACAGGCTTCGACGCCGCTTCGTTCTACCATCGACACCACCACGCTGGCACCCAGTTGAT
CGGCGCGAGATTTAATCGCCGCGACAATTTGCGACGGCGCGTGCAGGGCCAGACTGGAGGTGGCAACGCC
AATCAGCAACGACTGTTTGCCCGCCAGTTGTTGTGCCACGCGGTTGGGAATGTAATTCAGCTCCGCCATC
GCCGCTTCCACTTTTTCCCGCGTTTTCGCAGAAACGTGGCTGGCCTGGTTCACCACGCGGGAAACGGTCT
GATAAGAGACACCGGCATACTCTGCGACATCGTATAACGTTACTGGTTTCACATTCACCACCCTGAATTG
ACTCTCTTCCGGGCGCTATCATGCCATACCGCGAAAGGTTTTGCGCCATTCGATGGTGTCCGGGATCTCG
ACGCTCTCCCTTATGCGACTCCTGCATTAGGAAGCAGCCCAGTAGTAGGTTGAGGCCGTTGAGCACCGCC
GCCGCAAGGAATGGTGCATGCAAGGAGATGGCGCCCAACAGTCCCCCGGCCACGGGGCCTGCCACCATAC
CCACGCCGAAACAAGCGCTCATGAGCCCGAAGTGGCGAGCCCGATCTTCCCCATCGGTGATGTCGGCGAT
ATAGGCGCCAGCAACCGCACCTGTGGCGCCGGTGATGCCGGCCACGATGCGTCCGGCGTAGAGGATCGAG
ATCTCGATCCCGCGAAAT
Features (pLannotate 1.2.2; 21 found; start..end, strand, type, name):
      1..19      +  promoter       T7 promoter: promoter for bacteriophage T7 RNA polymerase
     20..44      +  protein_bind   lac operator: The lac repressor binds to the lac operator to inhibit transcription in E. coli. This inhibition can be relieved by adding lactose or isopropyl-β-D-thiogalactopyranoside (IPTG). lac repressor encoded by lacI
     59..81      +  RBS            RBS: efficient ribosome binding site from bacteriophage T7 gene 10 (Olins and Rangwala, 1989)
    100..116     +  CDS            capTEV™ (fragment): composite tag for in vivo biotinylation, TEV protease cleavage, and 6xHis tagging
    127..144     +  CDS            thrombin site: thrombin recognition and cleavage site
    148..726     +  CDS            PDUO_MYCTU: Experimental evidence at protein level: Swiss-Prot protein existence level 1. From Mycobacterium tuberculosis (strain ATCC 25618 / H37Rv).
    731..814     +  CDS            MMAB (fragment): MMAB_HUMAN - Experimental evidence at protein level: Swiss-Prot protein existence level 1. Adenosyltransferase involved in intracellular vitamin B12 metabolism. Generates adenosylcobalamin (AdoCbl) and directly delivers the cofactor to MUT in a transfer that is stimulated by ATP-binding to MMAB and gated by MMAA. From Homo sapiens (Human).
    843..892     +  CDS            SET1 (fragment): solubility-enhancement tag derived from T7 phage gene 10B
    900..947     +  terminator     T7 terminator: transcription terminator for bacteriophage T7 RNA polymerase
    984..1412    +  rep_origin     f1 ori (sequence partly withheld): f1 bacteriophage origin of replication; arrow indicates direction of (+) strand synthesis
   1465..1522    +  promoter       AmpR promoter (fragment): bla
   1531..2346    -  CDS            KanR: aminoglycoside phosphotransferase; aph(3')-Ia; confers resistance to kanamycin in bacteria or G418 (Geneticin®) in eukaryotes
   2468..3056    +  rep_origin     ori: high-copy-number ColE1/pMB1/pBR322/pUC origin of replication
   3242..3381    -  misc_feature   bom: basis of mobility region from pBR322
   3483..3674    -  CDS            rop: Rop protein, which maintains plasmids at low copy number; rop
   3691..4071    +  CDS            YPB1_ECOLX: Protein predicted: Swiss-Prot protein existence level 4. From Escherichia coli.
   4143..4434    -  CDS            TcR (fragment): tetracycline efflux protein; tet; confers resistance to tetracycline
   4449..4470    -  protein_bind   CAP binding site: CAP binding activates transcription in the presence of cAMP. E. coli catabolite activator protein
   4483..5565    -  CDS            lacI: lac repressor; lacI; The lac repressor binds to the lac operator to inhibit transcription in E. coli. This inhibition can be relieved by adding lactose or isopropyl-β-D-thiogalactopyranoside (IPTG).
   5566..5643    -  promoter       lacI promoter: lacI
   5651..5930    -  CDS            TcR (fragment): tetracycline efflux protein; tet; confers resistance to tetracycline
