[The description below was written by a language model from this plasmid's Addgene catalogue record and pLannotate feature annotations shown in this document.]
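Description:
pMtb ATR is a bacterial expression plasmid built on the pET28b backbone for producing the Mycobacterium tuberculosis corrinoid adenosyltransferase (ATR, Rv1314c; annotated as PduO-type). The roughly 580 bp coding sequence was inserted between NdeI and NheI sites, giving a plasmid of about 5.95 kb. Transcription is driven by a T7 promoter with an adjacent lac operator, followed by the T7 gene 10 ribosome binding site and closed by the T7 terminator. The plasmid's own lacI gene supplies repressor, so expression is held off until IPTG is added in a host that provides T7 RNA polymerase. The backbone places a His tag and a thrombin cleavage site upstream of the insert, so the protein is made with a removable N-terminal affinity tag. The "capTEV" fragment in the feature table most likely reflects only this His-tag stretch.

The plasmid is propagated in E. coli through a ColE1/pBR322-type origin, accompanied by the rop and bom elements, and is selected with kanamycin through an aminoglycoside phosphotransferase gene. An f1 origin is also present. The short tetracycline-resistance fragments and the predicted E. coli open reading frame are backbone remnants rather than functional parts. Just downstream of the M. tuberculosis coding sequence, the automated annotation also flags a short fragment matching human MMAB, the homologous adenosyltransferase, and a small T7 gene 10-derived fragment. The catalogue record does not explain either of these.

The stated purpose is expression of Mtb ATR, an enzyme that generates adenosylcobalamin. The associated study concerns the activity and repair of methylmalonyl-CoA mutase, which fits with use of the recombinant protein in biochemical work.
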