Addgene plasmid #138297: pMtb ATR
Purpose: Expression of Mtb ATR
Depositing lab: Ruma Banerjee. Depositing organization: University of Michigan. Publication: Itaconyl-CoA forms a stable biradical in methylmalonyl-CoA mutase and derails its activity and repair. Ruetz M, Campanello GC, Purchal M, Shen H, McDevitt L, Gouda H, Wakabayashi S, Zhu J, Rubin EJ, Warncke K, Mootha VK, Koutmos M, Banerjee R. Science. 2019 Nov 1;366(6465):589-593. doi: 10.1126/science.aay0934. PubMed 31672889.
Backbone
  Vector backbone: pET28b
  Backbone manufacturer: EMD millipore
  Backbone size w/o insert (bp): 5368
  Total vector size (bp): 5948
  Vector type: Bacterial Expression
Growth in bacteria
  Bacterial resistance: Kanamycin, 50 μg/mL
  Growth temperature: 37°C
  Growth strain: DH5alpha
  Copy number: Unknown
Gene/Insert
  Gene/Insert name: Corrinoid adenosyl transferase (alt names: ATR; Rv1314c)
  Species: M. tuberculosis
  Insert size (bp): 582
  GenBank ID: NP_215830.1 NP_215830.1
  Promoter: T7
  Tag / fusion protein: His tag (N terminal on backbone)
  Cloning method: Restriction Enzyme; 5′ cloning site NdeI (not destroyed); 3′ cloning site NheI (not destroyed)
  Sequencing primers: 5′ T7 promoter; 3′ T7 terminal
Terms and licenses: Academic/Nonprofit Terms; Industry Terms: Not Available to Industry
How to cite: pMtb ATR was a gift from Ruma Banerjee (Addgene plasmid # 138297 ; http://n2t.net/addgene:138297 ; RRID:Addgene_138297)
