>Addgene plasmid #138297 | pMtb ATR | depositor partial sequence | sequence record 269401 | pMtb ATR sequence 5948 bps
TGGCGAATGGG
[124 nt withheld, positions 12-135]
C
[91 nt withheld, positions 137-227]
A
[49 nt withheld, positions 229-277]
CCTTTGACGTTGGAGTCCACGTTCTTT
[37 nt withheld, positions 305-341]
ACCCTATCTCGGTCTATTCTTTTGATTTATAAGGGATTTTGCCGATTTCGGCCTATTGGTTAAAAAATGA
GCTGATTTAACAAAAATTTAACGCGAATTTTAACAAAATATTAACGTTTACAATTTCAGGTGGCACTTTT
CGGGGAAATGTGCGCGGAACCCCTATTTGTTTATTTTTCTAAATACATTCAAATATGTATCCGCTCATGA
ATTAATTCTTAGAAAAACTCATCGAGCATCAAATGAAACTGCAATTTATTCATATCAGGATTATCAATAC
CATATTTTTGAAAAAGCCGTTTCTGTAATGAAGGAGAAAACTCACCGAGGCAGTTCCATAGGATGGCAAG
ATCCTGGTATCGGTCTGCGATTCCGACTCGTCCAACATCAATACAACCTATTAATTTCCCCTCGTCAAAA
ATAAGGTTATCAAGTGAGAAATCACCATGAGTGACGACTGAATCCGGTGAGAATGGCAAAAGTTTATGCA
TTTCTTTCCAGACTTGTTCAACAGGCCAGCCATTACGCTCGTCATCAAAATCACTCGCATCAACCAAACC
GTTATTCATTCGTGATTGCGCCTGAGCGAGACGAAATACGCGATCGCTGTTAAAAGGACAATTACAAACA
GGAATCGAATGCAACCGGCGCAGGAACACTGCCAGCGCATCAACAATATTTTCACCTGAATCAGGATATT
CTTCTAATACCTGGAATGCTGTTTTCCCGGGGATCGCAGTGGTGAGTAACCATGCATCATCAGGAGTACG
GATAAAATGCTTGATGGTCGGAAGAGGCATAAATTCCGTCAGCCAGTTTAGTCTGACCATCTCATCTGTA
ACATCATTGGCAACGCTACCTTTGCCATGTTTCAGAAACAACTCTGGCGCATCGGGCTTCCCATACAATC
GATAGATTGTCGCACCTGATTGCCCGACATTATCGCGAGCCCATTTATACCCATATAAATCAGCATCCAT
GTTGGAATTTAATCGCGGCCTAGAGCAAGACGTTTCCCGTTGAATATGGCTCATAACACCCCTTGTATTA
CTGTTTATGTAAGCAGACAGTTTTATTGTTCATGACCAAAATCCCTTAACGTGAGTTTTCGTTCCACTGA
GCGTCAGACCCCGTAGAAAAGATCAAAGGATCTTCTTGAGATCCTTTTTTTCTGCGCGTAATCTGCTGCT
TGCAAACAAAAAAACCACCGCTACCAGCGGTGGTTTGTTTGCCGGATCAAGAGCTACCAACTCTTTTTCC
GAAGGTAACTGGCTTCAGCAGAGCGCAGATACCAAATACTGTCCTTCTAGTGTAGCCGTAGTTAGGCCAC
CACTTCAAGAACTCTGTAGCACCGCCTACATACCTCGCTCTGCTAATCCTGTTACCAGTGGCTGCTGCCA
GTGGCGATAAGTCGTGTCTTACCGGGTTGGACTCAAGACGATAGTTACCGGATAAGGCGCAGCGGTCGGG
CTGAACGGGGGGTTCGTGCACACAGCCCAGCTTGGAGCGAACGACCTACACCGAACTGAGATACCTACAG
CGTGAGCTATGAGAAAGCGCCACGCTTCCCGAAGGGAGAAAGGCGGACAGGTATCCGGTAAGCGGCAGGG
TCGGAACAGGAGAGCGCACGAGGGAGCTTCCAGGGGGAAACGCCTGGTATCTTTATAGTCCTGTCGGGTT
TCGCCACCTCTGACTTGAGCGTCGATTTTTGTGATGCTCGTCAGGGGGGCGGAGCCTATGGAAAAACGCC
AGCAACGCGGCCTTTTTACGGTTCCTGGCCTTTTGCTGGCCTTTTGCTCACATGTTCTTTCCTGCGTTAT
CCCCTGATTCTGTGGATAACCGTATTACCGCCTTTGAGTGAGCTGATACCGCTCGCCGCAGCCGAACGAC
CGAGCGCAGCGAGTCAGTGAGCGAGGAAGCGGAAGAGCGCCTGATGCGGTATTTTCTCCTTACGCATCTG
TGCGGTATTTCACACCGCATATATGGTGCACTCTCAGTACAATCTGCTCTGATGCCGCATAGTTAAGCCA
GTATACACTCCGCTATCGCTACGTGACTGGGTCATGGCTGCGCCCCGACACCCGCCAACACCCGCTGACG
CGCCCTGACGGGCTTGTCTGCTCCCGGCATCCGCTTACAGACAAGCTGTGACCGTCTCCGGGAGCTGCAT
GTGTCAGAGGTTTTCACCGTCATCACCGAAACGCGCGAGGCAGCTGCGGTAAAGCTCATCAGCGTGGTCG
TGAAGCGATTCACAGATGTCTGCCTGTTCATCCGCGTCCAGCTCGTTGAGTTTCTCCAGAAGCGTTAATG
TCTGGCTTCTGATAAAGCGGGCCATGTTAAGGGCGGTTTTTTCCTGTTTGGTCACTGATGCCTCCGTGTA
AGGGGGATTTCTGTTCATGGGGGTAATGATACCGATGAAACGAGAGAGGATGCTCACGATACGGGTTACT
GATGATGAACATGCCCGGTTACTGGAACGTTGTGAGGGTAAACAACTGGCGGTATGGATGCGGCGGGACC
AGAGAAAAATCACTCAGGGTCAATGCCAGCGCTTCGTTAATACAGATGTAGGTGTTCCACAGGGTAGCCA
GCAGCATCCTGCGATGCAGATCCGGAACATAATGGTGCAGGGCGCTGACTTCCGCGTTTCCAGACTTTAC
GAAACACGGAAACCGAAGACCATTCATGTTGTTGCTCAGGTCGCAGACGTTTTGCAGCAGCAGTCGCTTC
ACGTTCGCTCGCGTATCGGTGATTCATTCTGCTAACCAGTAAGGCAACCCCGCCAGCCTAGCCGGGTCCT
CAACGACAGGAGCACGATCATGCGCACCCGTGGGGCCGCCATGCCGGCGATAATGGCCTGCTTCTCGCCG
AAACGTTTGGTGGCGGGACCAGTGACGAAGGCTTGAGCGAGGGCGTGCAAGATTCCGAATACCGCAAGCG
ACAGGCCGATCATCGTCGCGCTCCAGCGAAAGCGGTCCTCGCCGAAAATGACCCAGAGCGCTGCCGGCAC
CTGTCCTACGAGTTGCATGATAAAGAAGACAGTCATAAGTGCGGCGACGATAGTCATGCCCCGCGCCCAC
CGGAAGGAGCTGACTGGGTTGAAGGCTCTCAAGGGCATCGGTCGAGATCCCGGTGCCTAATGAGTGAGCT
AACTTACATTAATTGCGTTGCGCTCACTGCCCGCTTTCCAGTCGGGAAACCTGTCGTGCCAGCTGCATTA
ATGAATCGGCCAACGCGCGGGGAGAGGCGGTTTGCGTATTGGGCGCCAGGGTGGTTTTTCTTTTCACCAG
TGAGACGGGCAACAGCTGATTGCCCTTCACCGCCTGGCCCTGAGAGAGTTGCAGCAAGCGGTCCACGCTG
GTTTGCCCCAGCAGGCGAAAATCCTGTTTGATGGTGGTTAACGGCGGGATATAACATGAGCTGTCTTCGG
TATCGTCGTATCCCACTACCGAGATATCCGCACCAACGCGCAGCCCGGACTCGGTAATGGCGCGCATTGC
GCCCAGCGCCATCTGATCGTTGGCAACCAGCATCGCAGTGGGAACGATGCCCTCATTCAGCATTTGCATG
GTTTGTTGAAAACCGGACATGGCACTCCAGTCGCCTTCCCGTTCCGCTATCGGCTGAATTTGATTGCGAG
TGAGATATTTATGCCAGCCAGCCAGACGCAGACGCGCCGAGACAGAACTTAATGGGCCCGCTAACAGCGC
GATTTGCTGGTGACCCAATGCGACCAGATGCTCCACGCCCAGTCGCGTACCGTCTTCATGGGAGAAAATA
ATACTGTTGATGGGTGTCTGGTCAGAGACATCAAGAAATAACGCCGGAACATTAGTGCAGGCAGCTTCCA
CAGCAATGGCATCCTGGTCATCCAGCGGATAGTTAATGATCAGCCCACTGACGCGTTGCGCGAGAAGATT
GTGCACCGCCGCTTTACAGGCTTCGACGCCGCTTCGTTCTACCATCGACACCACCACGCTGGCACCCAGT
TGATCGGCGCGAGATTTAATCGCCGCGACAATTTGCGACGGCGCGTGCAGGGCCAGACTGGAGGTGGCAA
CGCCAATCAGCAACGACTGTTTGCCCGCCAGTTGTTGTGCCACGCGGTTGGGAATGTAATTCAGCTCCGC
CATCGCCGCTTCCACTTTTTCCCGCGTTTTCGCAGAAACGTGGCTGGCCTGGTTCACCACGCGGGAAACG
GTCTGATAAGAGACACCGGCATACTCTGCGACATCGTATAACGTTACTGGTTTCACATTCACCACCCTGA
ATTGACTCTCTTCCGGGCGCTATCATGCCATACCGCGAAAGGTTTTGCGCCATTCGATGGTGTCCGGGAT
CTCGACGCTCTCCCTTATGCGACTCCTGCATTAGGAAGCAGCCCAGTAGTAGGTTGAGGCCGTTGAGCAC
CGCCGCCGCAAGGAATGGTGCATGCAAGGAGATGGCGCCCAACAGTCCCCCGGCCACGGGGCCTGCCACC
ATACCCACGCCGAAACAAGCGCTCATGAGCCCGAAGTGGCGAGCCCGATCTTCCCCATCGGTGATGTCGG
CGATATAGGCGCCAGCAACCGCACCTGTGGCGCCGGTGATGCCGGCCACGATGCGTCCGGCGTAGAGGAT
CGAGATCTCGATCCCGCGAAATTAATACGACTCACTATAGGGGAATTGTGAGCGGATAACAATTCCCCTC
TAGAAATAATTTTGTTTAACTTTAAGAAGGAGATATACCATGGGCAGCAGCCATCATCATCATCATCACA
GCAGCGGCCTGGTGCCGCGCGGCAGCCATATGGCAGTCCACCTGACCCGCATCTATACCCGAACCGGCGA
TGACGGAACGACGGGATTGAGCGATATGTCCCGTGTCGCCAAAACCGACGCCCGACTGGTGGCATACGCG
GATTGCGACGAGGCCAACGCCGCGATCGGGGCCGCCCTGGCGCTGGGCCACCCGGACACTCAAATCACGG
ATGTGCTGCGGCAGATCCAGAACGACTTGTTCGATGCCGGTGCGGATCTGTCGACTCCGATAGTGGAAAA
CCCGAAGCACCCTCCGCTGCGAATCGCACAGTCCTATATCGATCGGCTCGAAGGGTGGTGCGACGCATAC
AACGCGGGCCTGCCTGCACTAAAATCCTTTGTACTACCTGGTGGTTCACCGCTGTCGGCGCTGTTGCACG
TCGCTCGCACCGTCGTTCGCCGGGCCGAGCGATCCGCGTGGGCCGCGGTCGACGCTCACCCGGAAGGCGT
CAGCGTACTGCCGGCGAAATACCTGAATCGTCTGTCGGATCTGCTGTTCATCCTGTCGCGGGTAGCCAAT
CCCGACGGTGACGTGCTGTGGCGGCCCGGTGGTGATAGGACGGCGAGCTAAGCTAGCATGACTGGTGGAC
AGCAAATGGGTCGCGGATCCGAATTCGAGCTCCGTCGACAAGCTTGCGGCCGCACTCGAGCACCACCACC
ACCACCACTGAGATCCGGCTGCTAACAAAGCCCGAAAGGAAGCTGAGTTGGCTGCTGCCACCGCTGAGCA
ATAACTAGCATAACCCCTTGGGGCCTCTAAACGGGTCTTGAGGGGTTTTTTGCTGAAAGGAGGAACTATA
TCCGGAT
